Addgene plasmid #163771: pRRL-MND-hCard11 delta e4-T2A-GFP
Purpose: Expression of CARD domain variant with a deletion of exon 4
Depositing lab: Richard James. Depositing organization: Seattle Children's Hospital and Research Institute. Publication: Multiplexed Functional Assessment of Genetic Variants in CARD11. Meitlis I, Allenspach EJ, Bauman BM, Phan IQ, Dabbah G, Schmitt EG, Camp ND, Torgerson TR, Nickerson DA, Bamshad MJ, Hagin D, Luthers CR, Stinson JR, Gray J, Lundgren I, Church JA, Butte MJ, Jordan MB, Aceves SS, Schwartz DM, Milner JD, Schuval S, Skoda-Smith S, Cooper MA, Starita LM, Rawlings DJ, Snow AL, James RG. Am J Hum Genet. 2020 Nov 12. pii: S0002-9297(20)30373-6. doi: 10.1016/j.ajhg.2020.10.015. PubMed 33202260.
Backbone
  Vector backbone: PRRL
  Vector type: Lentiviral
Growth in bacteria
  Bacterial resistance: Ampicillin, 100 μg/mL
  Growth temperature: 37°C
  Growth strain: NEB Stable
  Copy number: High Copy
Gene/Insert
  Gene/Insert name: CARD11
  Species: H. sapiens (human)
  Mutation: Del exon 4
  Entrez Gene: CARD11 (a.k.a. BENTA, BIMP3, CARMA1, IMD11, IMD11A, PPBL)
  Promoter: MND
  Cloning method: Gibson Cloning
Terms and licenses: Academic/Nonprofit Terms; Industry Terms: Not Available to Industry
How to cite: pRRL-MND-hCard11 delta e4-T2A-GFP was a gift from Richard James (Addgene plasmid # 163771 ; http://n2t.net/addgene:163771 ; RRID:Addgene_163771)
