[The description below was written by a language model from this plasmid's Addgene catalogue record.]
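Description:
pRRL-MND-hCard11 delta e4-T2A-GFP is a lentiviral transfer plasmid built on the pRRL backbone for delivering a human CARD11 variant into mammalian cells. It is maintained in bacteria as a high-copy plasmid under ampicillin selection. The record lists a recombination-reduced strain as the growth host, a common choice for lentiviral vectors because their repeated LTR sequences are prone to rearrangement. No feature table accompanies the entry, so individual backbone elements such as the LTRs, packaging signal, or any post-transcriptional elements cannot be confirmed from the record. No mammalian drug-selection marker is listed either.

The payload is human CARD11 (also known as CARMA1) carrying a deletion of exon 4, described in the record as a CARD domain variant, and it was assembled into the vector by Gibson cloning. Expression is driven by the MND promoter, a synthetic promoter derived from a modified retroviral LTR that is widely used for strong, sustained expression in hematopoietic and lymphoid cells. As the plasmid name indicates, the CARD11 coding sequence is joined to GFP through a T2A self-cleaving peptide. A single transcript therefore yields the CARD11 variant and GFP as separate proteins, and GFP fluorescence identifies transduced cells and gives an approximate readout of expression level without fusing a bulky tag to CARD11.

The construct is intended for expressing this exon 4 deletion variant. It comes from work on the multiplexed functional assessment of CARD11 genetic variants, in which it would allow the variant's activity to be compared with that of other CARD11 alleles.
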