>Addgene plasmid #163771 | pRRL-MND-hCard11 delta e4-T2A-GFP | addgene full sequence | sequence record 323575 | Addgene NGS Result
GTGGCGCCCGAACAGGGACTTGAAAGCGAAAGGGAAACCAGAGGAGCTCTCTCGACGCAGGACTCGGCTT
GCTGAAGCGCGCACGGCAAGAGGCGAGGGGCGGCGACTGGTGAGTACGCCAAAAATTTTGACTAGCGGAG
GCTAGAAGGAGAGAGATGGGTGCGAGAGCGTCAGTATTAAGCGGGGGAGAATTAGATCGCGATGGGAAAA
AATTCGGTTAAGGCCAGGGGGAAAGAAAAAATATAAATTAAAACATATAGTATGGGCAAGCAGGGAGCTA
GAACGATTCGCAGTTAATCCTGGCCTGTTAGAAACATCAGAAGGCTGTAGACAAATACTGGGACAGCTAC
AACCATCCCTTCAGACAGGATCAGAAGAACTTAGATCATTATATAATACAGTAGCAACCCTCTATTGTGT
GCATCAAAGGATAGAGATAAAAGACACCAAGGAAGCTTTAGACAAGATAGAGGAAGAGCAAAACAAAAGT
AAGACCACCGCACAGCAAGCGGCCCTGATCTTCAGACCTGGAGGAGGAGATATGAGGGACAATTGGAGAA
GTGAATTATATAAATATAAAGTAGTAAAAATTGAACCATTAGGAGTAGCACCCACCAAGGCAAAGAGAAG
AGTGGTGCAGAGAGAAAAAAGAGCAGTGGGAATAGGAGCTTTGTTCCTTGGGTTCTTGGGAGCAGCAGGA
AGCACTATGGGCGCAGCGTCAATGACGCTGACGGTACAGGCCAGACAATTATTGTCTGGTATAGTGCAGC
AGCAGAACAATTTGCTGAGGGCTATTGAGGCGCAACAGCATCTGTTGCAACTCACAGTCTGGGGCATCAA
GCAGCTCCAGGCAAGAATCCTGGCTGTGGAAAGATACCTAAAGGATCAACAGCTCCTGGGGATTTGGGGT
TGCTCTGGAAAACTCATTTGCACCACTGCTGTGCCTTGGAATGCTAGTTGGAGTAATGAATCTCTGGAAC
AGATTTGGAATCACACGACCTGGATGGAGTGGGACAGAGAAATTAACAATTACACAAGCTTAATACACTC
CTTAATTGAAGAATCGCAAAACCAGCAAGAAAAGAATGAACAAGAATTATTGGAATTAGATAAATGGGCA
AGTTTGTGGAATTGGTTTAACATAACAAATTGGCTGTGGTATATAAAATTATTCATAATGATAGTAGGAG
GCTTGGTAGGTTTAAGAATAGTTTTTGCTGTACTTTCTATAGTGAATAGAGTTAGGCAGGGATATTCACC
ATTATCGTTTCAGACCCACCTCCCAACCCCGAGGGGACCCGACAGGCCCGAAGGAATAGAAGAAGAAGGT
GGAGAGAGAGACAGAGACAGATCCATTCGATTAGTGAACGGATCTCGACGGTATCGGTTAACTTTTAAAA
GAAAAGGGGGGATTGGGGGGTACAGTGCAGGGGAAAGAATAGTAGACATAATAGCAACAGACATACAAAC
TAAAGAATTACAAAAACAAATTACAAAAATTCAAAATTTTATCGACGCGTAGGAACAGAGAAACAGGAGA
ATATGGGCCAAACAGGATATCTGTGGTAAGCAGTTCCTGCCCCGGCTCAGGGCCAAGAACAGTTGGAACA
GCAGAATATGGGCCAAACAGGATATCTGTGGTAAGCAGTTCCTGCCCCGGCTCAGGGCCAAGAACAGATG
GTCCCCAGATGCGGTCCCGCCCTCAGCAGTTTCTAGAGAACCATCAGATGTTTCCAGGGTGCCCCAAGGA
CCTGAAATGACCCTGTGCCTTATTTGAACTAACCAATCAGTTCGCTTCTCGCTTCTGTTCGCGCGCTTCT
GCTCCCCGAGCTCTATATAAGCAGAGCTCGTTTAGTGAACCGTCAGATCGCCTGGAGACGCCATCCACGC
TGTTTTGACTTCCATAGAAGGATCTCGACGCCGCCACCATGCCAGGAGGAGGGCCAGAGATGGATGACTA
CATGGAGACGCTGAAGGATGAAGAGGACGCCTTGTGGGAGAATGTGGAGTGTAACCGGCACATGCTCAGC
CGCTATATCAACCCTGCCAAGCTCACGCCCTACCTGCGTCAGTGTAAGGTCATTGATGAGCAGGATGAAG
ATGAAGTGCTTAATGCCCCTATGCTGCCATCCAAGATCAACCGAGCAGTGGAGGAAGGCCACGAGGGCCT
CACGCACTTCCTGATGAACGAGGTCATCAAGCTGCAGCAGCAGATGAAGGCCAAGGACCTGCAACGCTGC
GAGCTGCTGGCCAGGTTGCGGCAGCTGGAGGATGAGAAGAAGCAGATGACGCTGACGCGCGTGGAGCTGC
TAACCTTCCAGGAGCGGTACTACAAGATGAAGGAAGAGCGGGACAGCTACAATGACGAGCTGGTCAAGGT
GAAGGACGACAACTACAACTTAGCCATGCGCTACGCACAGCTCAGTGAGGAGAAGAACATGGCGGTCATG
AGGAGCCGAGACCTCCAACTCGAGATCGATCAGCTAAAGCACCGGTTGAATAAGATGGAGGAGGAATGTA
AGCTGGAGAGAAATCAGTCTCTAAAACTGAAGAATGACATTGAAAATCGGCCCAAGAAGGAGCAGGTTCT
GGAACTGGAGCGGGAGAATGAAATGCTGAAGACCAAAAACCAGGAGCTGCAGTCCATCATCCAGGCCGGG
AAGCGCAGCCTGCCAGACTCAGACAAGGCCATCCTGGACATCTTGGAACACGACCGCAAGGAGGCCCTGG
AGGACAGGCAGGAGCTGGTCAACAGGATCTACAACCTGCAGGAGGAGGCCCGCCAGGCAGAGGAGCTGCG
AGACAAGTACCTGGAGGAGAAGGAGGACCTGGAGCTCAAGTGCTCGACCCTGGGAAAGGACTGTGAAATG
TACAAGCACCGCATGAACACGGTCATGCTGCAGCTGGAGGAGGTGGAGCGGGAGCGGGACCAGGCCTTCC
ACTCCCGAGATGAAGCTCAGACACAGTACTCGCAGTGCTTAATCGAAAAGGACAAGTACAGGAAGCAGAT
CCGCGAGCTGGAGGAGAAGAACGATGAGATGAGGATCGAGATGGTGCGGCGGGAGGCCTGCATCGTCAAC
CTGGAGAGCAAGCTGCGGCGCCTCTCCAAGGACAGCAACAACCTGGACCAGAGTCTGCCCAGGAACCTGC
CAGTAACCATCATCTCTCAGGACTTTGGGGATGCCAGCCCCAGGACCAATGGTCAAGAAGCTGACGATTC
TTCCACCTCGGAGGAGTCACCTGAAGACAGCAAGTACTTCCTGCCCTACCATCCGCCCCAGCGCAGGATG
AACCTGAAGGGCATCCAGCTGCAGAGAGCCAAATCCCCCATCAGCCTGAAGCGAACATCAGATTTTCAAG
CCAAGGGGCACGAGGAAGAAGGCACGGATGCCAGCCCTAGCTCCTGCGGATCTCTGCCCATCACCAACTC
CTTCACCAAGATGCAGCCCCCCCGGAGCCGCAGCAGCATCATGTCAATCACCGCCGAGCCCCCGGGAAAC
GACTCCATCGTCAGACGCTACAAGGAGGACGCGCCCCATCGCAGCACAGTCGAAGAAGACAATGACAGCG
GCGGGTTTGACGCCTTAGATCTGGATGATGACAGTCACGAACGCTACTCCTTCGGACCCTCCTCCATCCA
CTCCTCCTCCTCCTCCCACCAATCCGAGGGCCTGGATGCCTACGACCTGGAGCAGGTCAACCTCATGTTC
AGGAAGTTCTCTCTGGAAAGACCCTTCCGGCCTTCGGTCACCTCTGTGGGGCACGTGCGGGGCCCAGGGC
CCTCGGTGCAGCACACGACGCTGAATGGCGACAGCCTCACCTCCCAGCTCACCCTGCTGGGGGGCAACGC
GCGAGGGAGCTTCGTGCACTCGGTCAAGCCTGGCTCTCTGGCCGAGAAAGCCGGCCTCCGTGAGGGCCAC
CAGCTGCTGCTGCTAGAAGGCTGCATCCGAGGCGAGAGGCAGAGTGTCCCGTTGGACACATGCACCAAAG
AGGAAGCCCACTGGACCATCCAGAGGTGCAGCGGCCCCGTCACGCTGCACTACAAGGTCAACCACGAAGG
GTACCGGAAGCTGGTGAAGGACATGGAGGACGGCCTGATCACATCGGGGGACTCGTTCTACATCCGGCTG
AACCTGAACATCTCCAGCCAGCTGGACGCCTGCACCATGTCCCTGAAGTGTGACGATGTTGTGCACGTCC
GTGACACCATGTACCAGGACAGGCACGAGTGGCTGTGCGCGCGGGTCGACCCTTTCACAGACCATGACCT
GGATATGGGCACCATACCCAGCTACAGCCGAGCCCAGCAGCTCCTCCTGGTGAAACTGCAGCGCCTGATG
CACCGAGGCAGCCGGGAGGAGGTAGACGGCACCCACCACACCCTGCGGGCACTCCGGAACACCCTGCAGC
CAGAAGAAGCGCTTTCAACAAGCGACCCCCGGGTCAGCCCCCGTCTCTCGCGAGCAAGCTTCCTTTTTGG
CCAGCTCCTTCAGTTCGTCAGCAGGTCCGAGAACAAGTATAAGCGGATGAACAGCAACGAGCGGGTCCGC
ATCATCTCGGGGAGTCCGCTAGGGAGCCTGGCCCGGTCCTCGCTGGACGCCACCAAGCTCTTGACTGAGA
AGCAGGAAGAGCTGGACCCTGAGAGCGAGCTGGGCAAGAACCTCAGCCTCATCCCCTACAGCCTGGTACG
CGCCTTCTACTGCGAGCGCCGCCGGCCCGTGCTCTTCACACCCACCGTGCTGGCCAAGACGCTGGTGCAG
AGGCTGCTCAACTCGGGAGGTGCCATGGAGTTCACCATCTGCAAGTCAGATATCGTCACAAGAGATGAGT
TCCTCAGAAGGCAGAAGACGGAGACCATCATCTACTCCCGAGAGAAGAACCCCAACGCGTTCGAATGCAT
CGCCCCTGCCAACATTGAAGCTGTGGCCGCCAAGAACAAGCACTGCCTGCTGGAGGCTGGGATCGGCTGC
ACAAGAGACTTGATCAAGTCCAACATCTACCCCATCGTGCTCTTCATCCGGGTGTGTGAGAAGAACATCA
AGAGGTTCAGAAAGCTGCTGCCCCGACCTGAGACGGAGGAGGAGTTCCTGCGCGTGTGCCGGCTGAAGGA
GAAGGAGCTGGAGGCCCTGCCGTGCCTGTACGCCACGGTGGAACCTGACATGTGGGGCAGCGTAGAGGAG
CTGCTCCGCGTTGTCAAGGACAAGATCGGCGAGGAGCAGCGCAAGACCATCTGGGTGGACGAGGACCAGC
TGGGATCCGGTGAGGGCAGAGGAAGTCTTCTAACATGCGGTGACGTGGAGGAGAATCCGGGCCCCATGGT
GAGCAAGGGCGAGGAGCTGTTCACCGGGGTGGTGCCCATCCTGGTCGAGCTGGACGGCGACGTAAACGGC
CACAAGTTCAGCGTGTCCGGCGAGGGCGAGGGCGATGCCACCTACGGCAAGCTGACCCTGAAGTTCATCT
GCACCACCGGCAAGCTGCCCGTGCCCTGGCCCACCCTCGTGACCACCCTGACCTACGGCGTGCAGTGCTT
CAGCCGCTACCCCGACCACATGAAGCAGCACGACTTCTTCAAGTCCGCCATGCCCGAAGGCTACGTCCAG
GAGCGCACCATCTTCTTCAAGGACGACGGCAACTACAAGACCCGCGCCGAGGTGAAGTTCGAGGGCGACA
CCCTGGTGAACCGCATCGAGCTGAAGGGCATCGACTTCAAGGAGGACGGCAACATCCTGGGGCACAAGCT
GGAGTACAACTACAACAGCCACAACGTCTATATCATGGCCGACAAGCAGAAGAACGGCATCAAGGTGAAC
TTCAAGATCCGCCACAACATCGAGGACGGCAGCGTGCAGCTCGCCGACCACTACCAGCAGAACACCCCCA
TCGGCGACGGCCCCGTGCTGCTGCCCGACAACCACTACCTGAGCACCCAGTCCGCCCTGAGCAAAGACCC
CAACGAGAAGCGCGATCACATGGTCCTGCTGGAGTTCGTGACCGCCGCCGGGATCACTCTCGGCATGGAC
GAGCTGTACAAGTGAATCTAGAGTCGACAATCAACCTCTGGATTACAAAATTTGTGAAAGATTGACTGGT
ATTCTTAACTATGTTGCTCCTTTTACGCTATGTGGATACGCTGCTTTAATGCCTTTGTATCATGCTATTG
CTTCCCGTATGGCTTTCATTTTCTCCTCCTTGTATAAATCCTGGTTGCTGTCTCTTTATGAGGAGTTGTG
GCCCGTTGTCAGGCAACGTGGCGTGGTGTGCACTGTGTTTGCTGACGCAACCCCCACTGGTTGGGGCATT
GCCACCACCTGTCAGCTCCTTTCCGGGACTTTCGCTTTCCCCCTCCCTATTGCCACGGCGGAACTCATCG
CCGCCTGCCTTGCCCGCTGCTGGACAGGGGCTCGGCTGTTGGGCACTGACAATTCCGTGGTGTTGTCGGG
GAAGCTGACGTCCTTTCCATGGCTGCTCGCCTGTGTTGCCACCTGGATTCTGCGCGGGACGTCCTTCTGC
TACGTCCCTTCGGCCCTCAATCCAGCGGACCTTCCTTCCCGCGGCCTGCTGCCGGCTCTGCGGCCTCTTC
CGCGTCTTCGCCTTCGCCCTCAGACGAGTCGGATCTCCCTTTGGGCCGCCTCCCCGCCTGGAATTCGAGC
TCGGTACCTTTAAGACCAATGACTTACAAGGCAGCTGTAGATCTTAGCCACTTTTTAAAAGAAAAGGGGG
GACTGGAAGGGCTAATTCACTCCCAACGAAGACAAGATCTGCTTTTTGCTTGTACTGGGTCTCTCTGGTT
AGACCAGATCTGAGCCTGGGAGCTCTCTGGCTAACTAGGGAACCCACTGCTTAAGCCTCAATAAAGCTTG
CCTTGAGTGCTTCAAGTAGTGTGTGCCCGTCTGTTGTGTGACTCTGGTAACTAGAGATCCCTCAGACCCT
TTTAGTCAGTGTGGAAAATCTCTAGCAGTAGTAGTTCATGTCATCTTATTATTCAGTATTTATAACTTGC
AAAGAAATGAATATCAGAGAGTGAGAGGAACTTGTTTATTGCAGCTTATAATGGTTACAAATAAAGCAAT
AGCATCACAAATTTCACAAATAAAGCATTTTTTTCACTGCATTCTAGTTGTGGTTTGTCCAAACTCATCA
ATGTATCTTATCATGTCTGGCTCTAGCTATCCCGCCCCTAACTCCGCCCATCCCGCCCCTAACTCCGCCC
AGTTCCGCCCATTCTCCGCCCCATGGCTGACTAATTTTTTTTATTTATGCAGAGGCCGAGGCCGCCTCGG
CCTCTGAGCTATTCCAGAAGTAGTGAGGAGGCTTTTTTGGAGGCCTAGGGACGTACCCAATTCGCCCTAT
AGTGAGTCGTATTACGCGCGCTCACTGGCCGTCGTTTTACAACGTCGTGACTGGGAAAACCCTGGCGTTA
CCCAACTTAATCGCCTTGCAGCACATCCCCCTTTCGCCAGCTGGCGTAATAGCGAAGAGGCCCGCACCGA
TCGCCCTTCCCAACAGTTGCGCAGCCTGAATGGCGAATGGG
[124 nt withheld, positions 7532-7655]
C
[91 nt withheld, positions 7657-7747]
A
[49 nt withheld, positions 7749-7797]
CCTTTGACGTTGGAGTCCACGTTCTTT
[37 nt withheld, positions 7825-7861]
ACCCTATCTCGGTCTATTCTTTTGATTTATAAGGGATTTTGCCGATTTCGGCCTATTGGTTAAAAAATGA
GCTGATTTAACAAAAATTTAACGCGAATTTTAACAAAATATTAACGCTTACAATTTAGGTGGCACTTTTC
GGGGAAATGTGCGCGGAACCCCTATTTGTTTATTTTTCTAAATACATTCAAATATGTATCCGCTCATGAG
ACAATAACCCTGATAAATGCTTCAATAATATTGAAAAAGGAAGAGTATGAGTATTCAACATTTCCGTGTC
GCCCTTATTCCCTTTTTTGCGGCATTTTGCCTTCCTGTTTTTGCTCACCCAGAAACGCTGGTGAAAGTAA
AAGATGCTGAAGATCAGTTGGGTGCACGAGTGGGTTACATCGAACTGGATCTCAACAGCGGTAAGATCCT
TGAGAGTTTTCGCCCCGAAGAACGTTTTCCAATGATGAGCACTTTTAAAGTTCTGCTATGTGGCGCGGTA
TTATCCCGTATTGACGCCGGGCAAGAGCAACTCGGTCGCCGCATACACTATTCTCAGAATGACTTGGTTG
AGTACTCACCAGTCACAGAAAAGCATCTTACGGATGGCATGACAGTAAGAGAATTATGCAGTGCTGCCAT
AACCATGAGTGATAACACTGCGGCCAACTTACTTCTGACAACGATCGGAGGACCGAAGGAGCTAACCGCT
TTTTTGCACAACATGGGGGATCATGTAACTCGCCTTGATCGTTGGGAACCGGAGCTGAATGAAGCCATAC
CAAACGACGAGCGTGACACCACGATGCCTGTAGCAATGGCAACAACGTTGCGCAAACTATTAACTGGCGA
ACTACTTACTCTAGCTTCCCGGCAACAATTAATAGACTGGATGGAGGCGGATAAAGTTGCAGGACCACTT
CTGCGCTCGGCCCTTCCGGCTGGCTGGTTTATTGCTGATAAATCTGGAGCCGGTGAGCGTGGGTCTCGCG
GTATCATTGCAGCACTGGGGCCAGATGGTAAGCCCTCCCGTATCGTAGTTATCTACACGACGGGGAGTCA
GGCAACTATGGATGAACGAAATAGACAGATCGCTGAGATAGGTGCCTCACTGATTAAGCATTGGTAACTG
TCAGACCAAGTTTACTCATATATACTTTAGATTGATTTAAAACTTCATTTTTAATTTAAAAGGATCTAGG
TGAAGATCCTTTTTGATAATCTCATGACCAAAATCCCTTAACGTGAGTTTTCGTTCCACTGAGCGTCAGA
CCCCGTAGAAAAGATCAAAGGATCTTCTTGAGATCCTTTTTTTCTGCGCGTAATCTGCTGCTTGCAAACA
AAAAAACCACCGCTACCAGCGGTGGTTTGTTTGCCGGATCAAGAGCTACCAACTCTTTTTCCGAAGGTAA
CTGGCTTCAGCAGAGCGCAGATACCAAATACTGTTCTTCTAGTGTAGCCGTAGTTAGGCCACCACTTCAA
GAACTCTGTAGCACCGCCTACATACCTCGCTCTGCTAATCCTGTTACCAGTGGCTGCTGCCAGTGGCGAT
AAGTCGTGTCTTACCGGGTTGGACTCAAGACGATAGTTACCGGATAAGGCGCAGCGGTCGGGCTGAACGG
GGGGTTCGTGCACACAGCCCAGCTTGGAGCGAACGACCTACACCGAACTGAGATACCTACAGCGTGAGCT
ATGAGAAAGCGCCACGCTTCCCGAAGGGAGAAAGGCGGACAGGTATCCGGTAAGCGGCAGGGTCGGAACA
GGAGAGCGCACGAGGGAGCTTCCAGGGGGAAACGCCTGGTATCTTTATAGTCCTGTCGGGTTTCGCCACC
TCTGACTTGAGCGTCGATTTTTGTGATGCTCGTCAGGGGGGCGGAGCCTATGGAAAAACGCCAGCAACGC
GGCCTTTTTACGGTTCCTGGCCTTTTGCTGGCCTTTTGCTCACATGTTCTTTCCTGCGTTATCCCCTGAT
TCTGTGGATAACCGTATTACCGCCTTTGAGTGAGCTGATACCGCTCGCCGCAGCCGAACGACCGAGCGCA
GCGAGTCAGTGAGCGAGGAAGCGGAAGAGCGCCCAATACGCAAACCGCCTCTCCCCGCGCGTTGGCCGAT
TCATTAATGCAGCTGGCACGACAGGTTTCCCGACTGGAAAGCGGGCAGTGAGCGCAACGCAATTAATGTG
AGTTAGCTCACTCATTAGGCACCCCAGGCTTTACACTTTATGCTTCCGGCTCGTATGTTGTGTGGAATTG
TGAGCGGATAACAATTTCACACAGGAAACAGCTATGACCATGATTACGCCAAGCGCGCAATTAACCCTCA
CTAAAGGGAACAAAAGCTGGAGCTGCAAGCTTAATGTAGTCTTATGCAATACTCTTGTAGTCTTGCAACA
TGGTAACGATGAGTTAGCAACATGCCTTACAAGGAGAGAAAAAGCACCGTGCATGCCGATTGGTGGAAGT
AAGGTGGTACGATCGTGCCTTATTAGGAAGGCAACAGACGGGTCTGACATGGATTGGACGAACCACTGAA
TTGCCGCATTGCAGAGATATTGTATTTAAGTGCCTAGCTCGATACATAAACGGGTCTCTCTGGTTAGACC
AGATCTGAGCCTGGGAGCTCTCTGGCTAACTAGGGAACCCACTGCTTAAGCCTCAATAAAGCTTGCCTTG
AGTGCTTCAAGTAGTGTGTGCCCGTCTGTTGTGTGACTCTGGTAACTAGAGATCCCTCAGACCCTTTTAG
TCAGTGTGGAAAATCTCTAGCA
